Addgene plasmid #16513: pcDNA/Myc DeltaN TCF4
Depositing lab: Bert Vogelstein. Publication: Constitutive transcriptional activation by a beta-catenin-Tcf complex in APC-/- colon carcinoma. Korinek V, Barker N, Morin PJ, van Wichen D, de Weger R, Kinzler KW, Vogelstein B, Clevers H. Science. 1997 Mar 21. 275(5307):1784-7. 10.1126/science.275.5307.1784 PubMed 9065401.
Backbone
  Vector backbone: pcDNA?
  Backbone manufacturer: Invitrogen
  Vector type: Mammalian Expression
Growth in bacteria
  Bacterial resistance: Ampicillin, 100 μg/mL
  Growth temperature: 37°C
  Growth strain: DH5alpha
  Copy number: High Copy
Gene/Insert
  Gene/Insert name: TCF4
  Species: H. sapiens (human)
  Insert size (bp): 2400
  Mutation: Delta N: lacks aa 1-32
  Entrez Gene: TCF7L2 (a.k.a. TCF-4, TCF4)
  Cloning method: Restriction Enzyme; 5′ cloning site See map (not destroyed); 3′ cloning site See map (not destroyed)
  Sequencing primers: 5′ CMV-F
Terms and licenses: Academic/Nonprofit Terms; Industry Terms: Not Available to Industry
Depositor comments: According to the depositing scientist, other mutations may be present but they have no functional consequences on standard assays for Tcf4 activity.
How to cite: pcDNA/Myc DeltaN TCF4 was a gift from Bert Vogelstein (Addgene plasmid # 16513 ; http://n2t.net/addgene:16513 ; RRID:Addgene_16513)
