[The description below was written by a language model from this plasmid's Addgene catalogue record.]
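Description:
pcDNA/Myc DeltaN TCF4 is a mammalian expression plasmid carrying an N-terminally truncated form of human TCF4, the HMG-box transcription factor encoded by the TCF7L2 gene. The backbone is recorded only tentatively as a pcDNA-series vector from Invitrogen, so the exact variant is uncertain. It is maintained in E. coli as a high-copy plasmid under ampicillin selection. The record does not explicitly state the promoter, but a CMV forward primer is listed for sequencing, consistent with the CMV immediate-early promoter that typically drives expression in pcDNA vectors. No mammalian selection marker is recorded. The plasmid name implies a Myc epitope tag, but the catalogue fields do not list a tag or give its position.

The insert is about 2.4 kb and carries the Delta N mutation, which removes amino acids 1–32. In TCF/LEF proteins the extreme N-terminus forms the beta-catenin-binding domain, so a truncation of this kind is generally expected to retain DNA binding while losing the ability to recruit beta-catenin. Such a protein acts as a dominant-negative inhibitor of beta-catenin/TCF-dependent transcription. This fits the associated study, which examined constitutive transcriptional activation by a beta-catenin–Tcf complex in APC-deficient colon carcinoma cells. The construct is therefore typically transfected into mammalian cells to block or probe canonical Wnt signalling output, often alongside TCF-responsive reporters. The depositor notes that additional mutations may be present in the insert, but reports that they have no functional consequence in standard assays of Tcf4 activity. No feature table accompanies the record, and the cloning sites are given only by reference to a map.
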