>Addgene plasmid #16513 | pcDNA/Myc DeltaN TCF4 | addgene partial sequence | sequence record 59176 | CMV-F 5'-CGCAAATGGGCGGTAGGCGTG-3'
CTATATAAGCAGAGCTCTCTGGCTAACTAGAGAACCCACTGCTTACTGGCTTATCGAAATTAATACGACT
CACTATAGGGAGACCCAAGCTTGCTTGTTCTTTTTGCAGAAGCTCAGAATAAACGCTCAACTTTGGCAGA
TCTGATCTAGAACTAGTGCCGCCATGGAGCAGAAGCTGATCAGCGAGGAGGACCTGCAGCCCGGGGATCC
CGAAAACTCCTCGGCAGAGAGGGATTTAGCTGATGTCAAATCGTCTCTAGTCAATGAATCAGAAACGAAT
CAAAACAGCTCCTCCGATTCCGAGGCGGAAAGACGGCCTCCGCCTCGCTCCGAAAGTTTCCGAGACAAAT
CCCGGGAAAGTTTGGAAGAAGCGGCCAAGAGGCAAGATGGAGGGCTCTTTAAGGGGCCACCGTATCCCGG
CTACCCCTTCATCATGATCCCCGACCTGACGAGCCCCTACCTCCCCAACGGATCGCTCTCGCCCACCGCC
CGAACCTATCTCCAGATGAAATGGCCACTGCTTGATGTCCAGGCAGGGAGCCTCCAGAGTAGACAAGCCC
TCAAGGATGCCCGGTCCCCATCACCGGCACACATTGTCTCTAACAAAGTGCCAGTGGTGCAGCACCCTCA
CCATGTCCACCCCCTCACGCCTCTTATCACGTACAGCAATGAACACTTCACGCCGGGAAACCCACCTCCA
CACTTACCAGCCGACGTAGACCCCAAAACAGGAATCCCACGGCCTCCGCACCCTCCAGATATATCCCCGT
ATTACCCACTATCGCCTGGCACCGTAGGACAAATCCCCCATCCGCTAGGATGGTTAGTACCACAGCAAGG
TCAACCAGTGTACCCAATCACGA
