>Addgene plasmid #16513 | pcDNA/Myc DeltaN TCF4 | addgene partial sequence | sequence record 183829 | Addgene Partial NGS Result
TGCCATCTAGTGATGATGAGGCTACTGCTGACTCTCAACATTCTACTCCTCCAAAAAAGAAGAGAAAGGT
AGAAGACCCCAAGGACTTTCCTTCAGAATTGCTAAGTTTTTTGAGTCATGCTGTGTTTAGTAATAGAACT
CTTGCTTGCTTTGCTATTTACACCACAAAGGAAAAAGCTGCACTGCTATACAAGAAAATTATGGAAAAAT
ATTTGATGTATAGTGCCTTGACTAGAGATCATAATCAGCCATACCACATTTGTAGAGGTTTTACTTGCTT
TAAAAAACCTCCCACACCTCCCCCTGAACCTGAAACATAAAATGAATGCAATTGTTGTTGTTAACTTGTT
TATTGCAGCTTATAATGGTTACAAATAAAGCAATAGCATCACAAATTTCACAAATAAAGCATTTTTTTCA
CTGCATTCTAGTTGTGGTTTGTCCAAACTCATCAATGTATCTTATCATGTCTGGATCGATCCCGCCATGG
TATCAACGCCATATTTCTATTTACAGTAGGGACCTCTTCGTTGTGTAGGTACCGCTGTATTCCTAGGGAA
ATAGTAGAGGCACCTTGAACTGTCTGCATCAGCCATATAGCCCCCGCTGTTCGATTTACAAACACAGGCA
CAGTACTGACAAACCCATACACCTCCTCTGAAATACCCATAGTTGCTAGGGCTGTCTCCGAACTCATTAC
ACCCTCCAAAGTCAGAGCTGTAATTTCGCCATCAAGGGCAGCGAGGGCTTCTCCAGATAAAATAGCTTCT
GCCGAGAGTCCCGTAAGGGTAGACACTTCAGCTAATCCCTCGATGAGGTCTACTAGAATAGTCAGTGCGG
CTCCCATTTTGAAAATTCACTTACTTGATCAGCTTCAGAAGATGGCGGAGGGCCTCCAACACAGTAATTT
TCCTCCCGACTCTTAAAATAGAAAATGTCAAGTCAGTTAAGCAGGAAGTGACTAACTGACCGCAGCTGGC
CGTGCGACATCCTCTTTTAATTAGTTGCTAGGCAACTGCCCTCCAGAGGGCAGTGTGGTTTTGCAAGAGG
AAGCAAAAAGCCTCTCCACCCAGGCCTAGAATGTTTCCACCCAATCATTACTATGACAACAGCTGTTTTT
TTTAGTATTAAGCAGAGGCCGGGGGCCCCTGGCCTCCGCTTACTCTGGAGAAAAAGAAGAGAGGCATTGT
AGAGGCTTCCAGAGGCAACTTGTCAAAACAGGACTGCTTCTATTTCTGTCACACTGTCTGGCCCTGTCAC
AAGGTCCAGCACCTCCATACCCCCTTTAATAAGCAGTTTGGGAACGGGTGCGGGTCTTACTCCGCCCATC
CCGCCCCTAACTCCGCCCAGTTCCGCCCATTCTCCGCCCCATGGCTGACTAATTTTTTTTATTTATGCAG
AGGCCGAGGCCGCCTCGGCCTCTGAGCTATTCCAGAAGTAGTGAGGAGGCTTTTTTGGAGGCCTAGGCTT
TTGCAAAAAGCTAATTCGGCGTAATCTGCTGCTTGCAAACAAAAAAACCACCGCTACCAGCGGTGGTTTG
TTTGCCGGATCAAGAGCTACCAACTCTTTTTCCGAAGGTAACTGGCTTCAGCAGAGCGCAGATACCAAAT
ACTGTCCTTCTAGTGTAGCCGTAGTTAGGCCACCACTTCAAGAACTCTGTAGCACCGCCTACATACCTCG
CTCTGCTGAAGCCAGTTACCAGTGGCTGCTGCCAGTGGCGATAAGTCGTGTCTTACCGGGTTGGACTCAA
GAGATAGTTACCGGATAAGGCGCAGCGGTCGGGCTGAACGGGGGGTTCGTGCACACAGCCCAGCTTGGAG
CGAACGACCTACACCGAACTGAGATACCTACAGCGTGAGCTATGAGAAAGCGCCACGCTTCCCGAAGGGA
GAAAGGCGGACAGGTATCCGGTAAGCGGCAGGGTCGGAACAGGAGAGCGCACGAGGGAGCTTCCAGGGGG
AAACGCCTGGTATCTTTATAGTCCTGTCGGGTTTCGCCACCTCTGACTTGAGCGTCGATTTTTGTGATGC
TCGTCAGGGGGGCGGAGCCTATGGAAAAACGCCAGCAACGCAAGCTAGCTTCTAGCTAGAAATTGTAAAC
GTTAATATTTTGTTAAAATTCGCGTTAAATTTTTGTTAAATCAGCTCATTTTTTAACCAATAGGCCGAAA
TCGGCAAAATCCCTTATAAATCAAAAGAATAGCCCGAGATAGGGT
[37 nt withheld, positions 2216-2252]
AAAGAACGTGGACTCCAACGTCAAAGGGCGAAAAACCGTCTATCAGGGCGATGGCC
[115 nt withheld, positions 2309-2423]
G
[233 nt withheld, positions 2425-2657]
CTGGACCCGAAAGGGCCTCGTGATACGCCTATTTTTATAGGTTAATGTCATGATAATAATGGTTTCTTAG
ACGTCAGGTGGCACTTTTCGGGGAAATGTGCGCGGAACCCCTATTTGTTTATTTTTCTAAATACATTCAA
ATATGTATCCGCTCATGAGACAATAACCCTGATAAATGCTTCAATAATATTGAAAAAGGAAGAGTATGAG
TATTCAACATTTCCGTGTCGCCCTTATTCCCTTTTTTGCGGCATTTTGCCTTCCTGTTTTTGCTCACCCA
GAAACGCTGGTGAAAGTAAAAGATGCTGAAGATCAGTTGGGTGCACGAGTGGGTTACATCGAACTGGATC
TCAACAGCGGTAAGATCCTTGAGAGTTTTCGCCCCGAAGAACGTTTTCCAATGATGAGCACTTTTAAAGT
TCTGCTATGTGGCGCGGTATTATCCCGTGTTGACGCCGGGCAAGAGCAACTCGGTCGCCGCATACACTAT
TCTCAGAATGACTTGGTTGAGTACTCACCAGTCACAGAAAAGCATCTTACGGATGGCATGACAGTAAGAG
AATTATGCAGTGCTGCCATAACCATGAGTGATAACACTGCGGCCAACTTACTTCTGACAACGATCGGAGG
ACCGAAGGAGCTAACCGCTTTTTTGCACAACATGGGGGATCATGTAACTCGCCTTGATCGTTGGGAACCG
GAGCTGAATGAAGCCATACCAAACGACGAGCGTGACACCACGATGCCTGCAGCAATGGCAACAACGTTGC
GCAAACTATTAACTGGCGAACTACTTACTCTAGCTTCCCGGCAACAATTAATAGACTGGATGGAGGCGGA
TAAAGTTGCAGGACCACTTCTGCGCTCGGCCCTTCCGGCTGGCTGGTTTATTGCTGATAAATCTGGAGCC
GGTGAGCGTGGGTCTCGCGGTATCATTGCAGCACTGGGGCCAGATGGTAAGCCCTCCCGTATCGTAGTTA
TCTACACGACGGGGAGTCAGGCAACTATGGATGAACGAAATAGACAGATCGCTGAGATAGGTGCCTCACT
GATTAAGCATTGGTAACTGTCAGACCAAGTTTACTCATATATACTTTAGATTGATTTAAAACTTCATTTT
TAATTTCTCTAGCGCGTTGACATTGATTATTGACTAGTTATTAATAGTAATCAATTACGGGGTCATTAGT
TCATAGCCCATATATGGAGTTCCGCGTTACATAACTTACGGTAAATGGCCCGCCTGGCTGACCGCCCAAC
GACCCCCGCCCATTGACGTCAATAATGACGTATGTTCCCATAGTAACGCCAATAGGGACTTTCCATTGAC
GTCAATGGGTGGAGTATTTACGGTAAACTGCCCACTTGGCAGTACATCAAGTGTATCATATGCCAAGTAC
GCCCCCTATTGACGTCAATGACGGTAAATGGCCCGCCTGGCATTATGCCCAGTACATGACCTTATGGGAC
TTTCCTACTTGGCAGTACATCTACGTATTAGTCATCGCTATTACCATGGTGATGCGGTTTTGGCAGTACA
TCAATGGGCGTGGATAGCGGTTTGACTCACGGGGATTTCCAAGTCTCCACCCCATTGACGTCAATGGGAG
TTTGTTTTGGCACCAAAATCAACGGGACTTTCCAAAATGTCGTAACAACTCCGCCCCATTGACGCAAATG
GGCGGTAGGCGTGTACGGTGGGAGGTCTATATAAGCAGAGCTCTCTGGCTAACTAGAGAACCCACTGCTT
ACTGGCTTATCGAAATTAATACGACTCACTATAGGGAGACCCAAGCTTGCTTGTTCTTTTTGCAGAAGCT
CAGAATAAACGCTCAACTTTGGCAGATCTGATCTAGAACTAGTGCCGCCATGGAGCAGAAGCTGATCAGC
GAGGAGGACCTGCAGCCCGGGGATCCCGAAAACTCCTCGGCAGAGAGGGATTTAGCTGATGTCAAATCGT
CTCTAGTCAATGAATCAGAAACGAATCAAAACAGCTCCTCCGATTCCGAGGCGGAAAGACGGCCTCCGCC
TCGCTCCGAAAGTTTCCGAGACAAATCCCGGGAAAGTTTGGAAGAAGCGGCCAAGAGGCAAGATGGAGGG
CTCTTTAAGGGGCCACCGTATCCCGGCTACCCCTTCATCATGATCCCCGACCTGACGAGCCCCTACCTCC
CCAACGGATCGCTCTCGCCCACCGCCCGAACCTATCTCCAGATGAAATGGCCACTGCTTGATGTCCAGGC
AGGGAGCCTCCAGAGTAGACAAGCCCTCAAGGATGCCCGGTCCCCATCACCGGCACACATTGTCTCTAAC
AAAGTGCCAGTGGTGCAGCACCCTCACCATGTCCACCCCCTCACGCCTCTTATCACGTACAGCAATGAAC
ACTTCACGCCGGGAAACCCACCTCCACACTTACCAGCCGACGTAGACCCCAAAACAGGAATCCCACGGCC
TCCGCACCCTCCAGATATATCCCCGTATTACCCACTATCGCCTGGCACCGTAGGACAAATCCCCCATCCG
CTAGGATGGTTAGTACCACAGCAAGGTCAACCAGTGTACCCAATCACGACAGGAGGATTCAGACACCCCT
ACCCCACAGCTCTGACCGTCAATGCTTCCATGTCCAGGTTCCCTCCCCATATGGTCCCACCACATCATAC
GCTACACACGACGGGCATTCCGCATCCGGCCATAGTCACACCAACAGTCAAACAGGAATCGTCCCAGAGT
GATGTCGGCTCACTCCATAGTTCAAAGCATCAGGACTCCAAAAAGGAAGAAGAAAAGAAGAAGCCCCACA
TAAAGAAACCTCTTAATGCATTCATGTTGTATATGAAGGAAATGAGAGCAAAGGTCGTAGCTGAGTGCAC
GTTGAAAGAAAGCGCGGCCATCAACCAGATCCTTGGGCGGAGGTGGCATGCACTGTCCAGAGAAGAGCAA
GCGAAATACTACGAGCTGGCCCGGAAGGAGCGACAGCTTCATATGCAACTGTACCCCGGCTGGTCCGCGC
GGGATAACTATGGAAAGAAGAAGAAGAGGAAAAGGGACAAGCAGCCGGGAGAGACCAATGAACACAGCGA
ATGTTTCCTAAATCCTTGCCTTTCACTTCCTCCGATTACAGACCTGAGCGCTCCTAAGAAATGCCGAGCG
CGCTTTGGCCTTGATCAACAGAATAACTGGTGCGGCCCTTGCAGGAGAAAAAAAAAGTGCGTTCGCTACA
TACAAGGTGAAGGCAGCTGCCTCAGCCCACCCTCTTCAGATGGAAGCTTACTAGATTCGCCTCCCCCCTC
CCCGAACCTGCTAGGCTCCCCTCCCCGAGACGCCAAGTCACAGACTGAGCAGACCCAGCCTCTGTCGCTG
TCCCTGAAGCCCGACCCCCTGGCCCACCTGTCCATGATGCCTCCGCCACCCGCCCTCCTGCTCGCTGAGG
CCACCCACAAGGCCTCCGCCCTCTGTCCCAACGGGGCCCTGGACCTGCCCCCAGCCGCTTTGCAGCCTGC
CGCCCCCTCCTCATCAATTGCACAGCCGTCGACTTCTTCCTTACATTCCCACAGCTCCCTGGCCGGGACC
CAGCCCCAGCCGCTGTCGCTCGTCACCAAGTCTTTAGAATAGCTTTAGCGTCGTGAACCCCGCTGCTTTG
TTTATGGTTTTGTTTCACTTTTCTTAATTTGCCCCCCACCCCCACCTTGAAAGGTTTTGTTTTGTACTCT
CTTAATTTTGTGCCATGTGGCTACATTAGTTGATGTTTATCGAGTTCATTGGTCAATATTTGACCCATTC
TTATTTCAATTTCTCCTTTTAAATATGTAGATGAGAGAAGAACCTCATGATTCTACCAAAATTTTTATCA
ACAGCTGTTTAAAGTCTTTGTAGCGTTTAAAAAATATATATATATACATAACTGTTATGTAGTTCGGATA
GCTTAGTTTTAAAAGACTGATTAAAAAACAAAAAAAAAAAAAGCTTGCGAGGGATCCCCCGGGCTGCATC
TAGTGACTGACTAGGATCTGGTTACCACTAAACCAGCCTCAAGAACACCCGAATGGAGTCTCTAAGCTAC
ATAATACCAACTTACACTTTACAAAATGTTGTCCCCCAAAATGTAGCCATTCGTATCTGCTCCTAATAAA
AAGAAAGTTTCTTCACATTCTAAAAAAAAAAAAAA
